Addgene plasmid #180233: pET303-ColE1-T-E192C
Purpose: Expresses T domain of Colicin E1 (residues 1-190) with C terminal cysteine for maleimide chemistry
Depositing lab: Joanna Slusky. Depositing organization: University of Kansas. Publication: Colicin E1 opens its hinge to plug TolC. Budiardjo SJ, Stevens JJ, Calkins AL, Ikujuni AP, Wimalasena VK, Firlar E, Case DA, Biteen JS, Kaelber JT, Slusky JSG. Elife. 2022 Feb 24;11. pii: 73297. doi: 10.7554/eLife.73297. PubMed 35199644.
Backbone
  Vector backbone: pET303
  Backbone manufacturer: Invitrogen
  Backbone size w/o insert (bp): 5340
  Total vector size (bp): 5937
  Vector type: Bacterial Expression
Growth in bacteria
  Bacterial resistance: Ampicillin, 100 μg/mL
  Growth temperature: 37°C
  Growth strain: DH5alpha
  Copy number: Low Copy
Gene/Insert
  Gene/Insert name: Colicin E1 (alt name: ColE1)
  Species: Synthetic; E. coli
  Insert size (bp): 597
  Mutation: Truncation of ColE1 containing T domains (residues 1-190 ) with mutated E192C on vector
  GenBank ID: AAA59418.1
  Promoter: T7
  Tag / fusion protein: 6x His-tag (C terminal on insert)
  Cloning method: Gibson Cloning
  Sequencing primers: 5′ T7 forward; 3′ T7 term
Terms and licenses: Academic/Nonprofit Terms; Industry Terms: Not Available to Industry
Depositor comments: Please visit https://doi.org/10.1101/692251 for bioRxiv preprint.
How to cite: pET303-ColE1-T-E192C was a gift from Joanna Slusky (Addgene plasmid # 180233 ; http://n2t.net/addgene:180233 ; RRID:Addgene_180233)
