[The description below was written by a language model from this plasmid's Addgene catalogue record and pLannotate feature annotations shown in this document.]
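Description:
pET303-ColE1-T-E192C is a bacterial expression plasmid built on the pET303 backbone for T7-driven production of a truncated colicin E1 in E. coli. It carries a pBR322-type origin together with the rop gene and bom site, consistent with its listing as a low-copy plasmid, and is selected through the β-lactamase (AmpR) gene conferring ampicillin resistance. An f1 origin is also present, as are remnant fragments of the pBR322 tetracycline resistance gene, which are not functional markers.

The insert, about 600 bp and introduced by Gibson cloning, encodes the translocation (T) domain of colicin E1, residues 1–190, annotated in the feature table as a fragment of the cea gene. It lies downstream of a T7 promoter with an adjacent lac operator and the T7 gene 10 ribosome binding site, and is followed by a T7 terminator. The plasmid-borne lacI gene supplies lac repressor, so expression is held off until induced with IPTG in a host that provides T7 RNA polymerase. The protein carries a C-terminal 6x His tag for affinity purification; the automated annotation labels this stretch as a fragment of a longer His tag. It also flags a short match to a T7 gene 10B-derived solubility tag just before the terminator, which is probably residual vector sequence rather than part of the product.

The E192C change lies in vector-derived sequence just past the truncation point. It places a cysteine near the C terminus for maleimide chemistry, allowing site-specific attachment of labels or other thiol-reactive groups. The associated work concerns how colicin E1 binds and plugs the outer membrane protein TolC.
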