Features (pLannotate 1.2.2; 19 found; start..end, strand, type, name):
     53..71      +  promoter       T7 promoter: promoter for bacteriophage T7 RNA polymerase
     72..96      +  protein_bind   lac operator: The lac repressor binds to the lac operator to inhibit transcription in E. coli. This inhibition can be relieved by adding lactose or isopropyl-β-D-thiogalactopyranoside (IPTG). lac repressor encoded by lacI
    112..132     +  RBS            RBS: efficient ribosome binding site from bacteriophage T7 gene 10 (Olins and Rangwala, 1989)
    140..709     +  CDS            cea (fragment): CEA1_ECOLX - Experimental evidence at protein level: Swiss-Prot protein existence level 1. Colicins are polypeptide toxins produced by and active against E.coli and closely related bacteria. From Escherichia coli.
    715..733     +  CDS            9xHis (fragment): 9xHis affinity tag
    743..792     +  CDS            SET1 (fragment): solubility-enhancement tag derived from T7 phage gene 10B
    800..847     +  terminator     T7 terminator: transcription terminator for bacteriophage T7 RNA polymerase
    884..1339    +  rep_origin     f1 ori (sequence partly withheld): f1 bacteriophage origin of replication; arrow indicates direction of (+) strand synthesis
   1365..1469    +  promoter       AmpR promoter: bla
   1470..2330    +  CDS            AmpR: β-lactamase; bla; confers resistance to ampicillin, carbenicillin, and related antibiotics
   2501..3089    +  rep_origin     ori: high-copy-number ColE1/pMB1/pBR322/pUC origin of replication
   3275..3414    -  misc_feature   bom: basis of mobility region from pBR322
   3516..3707    -  CDS            rop: Rop protein, which maintains plasmids at low copy number; rop
   3724..4104    +  CDS            YPB1_ECOLX: Protein predicted: Swiss-Prot protein existence level 4. From Escherichia coli.
   4176..4467    -  CDS            TcR (fragment): tetracycline efflux protein; tet; confers resistance to tetracycline
   4482..4503    -  protein_bind   CAP binding site: CAP binding activates transcription in the presence of cAMP. E. coli catabolite activator protein
   4516..5598    -  CDS            lacI: lac repressor; lacI; The lac repressor binds to the lac operator to inhibit transcription in E. coli. This inhibition can be relieved by adding lactose or isopropyl-β-D-thiogalactopyranoside (IPTG).
   5599..5676    -  promoter       lacI promoter: lacI
   5684..27      -  CDS            TcR (fragment) (across the origin): tetracycline efflux protein; tet; confers resistance to tetracycline
>Addgene plasmid #180233 | pET303-ColE1-T-E192C | addgene full sequence | sequence record 365364 | Addgene NGS Result
GCCACGATGCGTCCGGCGTAGAGGATCGAGATCGATCTCGATCCCGCGAAATTAATACGACTCACTATAG
GGGAATTGTGAGCGGATAACAATTCCCCTCTAGTAATAATTTTGTTTAACTTTAAGAAGGAGGTCTAGAA
TGGAAACCGCGGTAGCGTACTATAAAGATGGTGTTCCTTATGATGATAAGGGACAGGTAATTATTACTCT
TTTGAATGGTACTCCTGACGGGAGTGGCTCTGGCGGCGGAGGTGGAAAAGGAGGCAGTAAAAGTGAAAGT
TCTGCAGCTATTCATGCAACTGCTAAATGGTCTACTGCTCAATTAAAGAAAACACAGGCAGAGCAGGCTG
CCCGGGCAAAAGCTGCAGCGGAAGCACAGGCGAAAGCAAAGGCAAACAGGGATGCGCTGACTCAGCGCCT
GAAGGATATCGTAAATGAGGCTCTTCGTCACAATGCCTCACGTACGCCTTCAGCAACAGAGCTTGCTCAT
GCTAATAATGCAGCTATGCAGGCGGAAGACGAGCGTTTGCGCCTTGCGAAAGCAGAAGAAAAAGCCCGTA
AAGAAGCGGAAGCAGCAGAAAAGGCTTTTCAGGAAGCAGAACAACGACGTAAAGAGATTGAACGGGAGAA
GGCTGAAACAGAACGCCAGTTGAAACTGGCTGAAGCTGAAGAGAAACGACTGGCTGCATTGAGTGAAGAA
GCTAAAGCTCTCTGCCACCACCACCACCACCACTGAGATCCGGCTGCTAACAAAGCCCGAAAGGAAGCTG
AGTTGGCTGCTGCCACCGCTGAGCAATAACTAGCATAACCCCTTGGGGCCTCTAAACGGGTCTTGAGGGG
TTTTTTGCTGAAAGGAGGAACTATATCCGGATTGGCGAATGGG
[124 nt withheld, positions 884-1007]
C
[91 nt withheld, positions 1009-1099]
A
[49 nt withheld, positions 1101-1149]
CCTTTGACGTTGGAGTCCACGTTCTTT
[37 nt withheld, positions 1177-1213]
ACCATATCTCGGTCTATTCTTTTGATTTATAAGGGATTTTGCCGATTTCGGCCTATTGGTTAAAAAATGA
GCTGATTTAACAAAAATTTAACGCGAATTTTAACAAAATATTAACGCTTACAATTTAGGTGGCACTTTTC
GGGGAAATGTGCGCGGAACCCCTATTTGTTTATTTTTCTAAATACATTCAAATATGTATCCGCTCATGAG
ACAATAACCCTGATAAATGCTTCAATAATATTGAAAAAGGAAGAGTATGAGTATTCAACATTTCCGTGTC
GCCCTTATTCCCTTTTTTGCGGCATTTTGCCTTCCTGTTTTTGCTCACCCAGAAACGCTGGTGAAAGTAA
AAGATGCTGAAGATCAGTTGGGTGCACGAGTGGGTTACATCGAACTGGATCTCAACAGCGGTAAGATCCT
TGAGAGTTTTCGCCCCGAAGAACGTTTTCCAATGATGAGCACTTTTAAAGTTCTGCTATGTGGCGCGGTA
TTATCCCGTATTGACGCCGGGCAAGAGCAACTCGGTCGCCGCATACACTATTCTCAGAATGACTTGGTTG
AGTACTCACCAGTCACAGAAAAGCATCTTACGGATGGCATGACAGTAAGAGAATTATGCAGTGCTGCCAT
AACCATGAGTGATAACACTGCGGCCAACTTACTTCTGACAACGATCGGAGGACCGAAGGAGCTAACCGCT
TTTTTGCACAACATGGGGGATCATGTAACTCGCCTTGATCGTTGGGAACCGGAGCTGAATGAAGCCATAC
CAAACGACGAGCGTGACACCACGATGCCTGCAGCAATGGCAACAACGTTGCGCAAACTATTAACTGGCGA
ACTACTTACTCTAGCTTCCCGGCAACAATTAATAGACTGGATGGAGGCGGATAAAGTTGCAGGACCACTT
CTGCGCTCGGCCCTTCCGGCTGGCTGGTTTATTGCTGATAAATCTGGAGCCGGTGAGCGTGGGTCTCGCG
GTATCATTGCAGCACTGGGGCCAGATGGTAAGCCCTCCCGTATCGTAGTTATCTACACGACGGGGAGTCA
GGCAACTATGGATGAACGAAATAGACAGATCGCTGAGATAGGTGCCTCACTGATTAAGCATTGGTAACTG
TCAGACCAAGTTTACTCATATATACTTTAGATTGATTTAAAACTTCATTTTTAATTTAAAAGGATCTAGG
TGAAGATCCTTTTTGATAATCTCATGACCAAAATCCCTTAACGTGAGTTTTCGTTCCACTGAGCGTCAGA
CCCCGTAGAAAAGATCAAAGGATCTTCTTGAGATCCTTTTTTTCTGCGCGTAATCTGCTGCTTGCAAACA
AAAAAACCACCGCTACCAGCGGTGGTTTGTTTGCCGGATCAAGAGCTACCAACTCTTTTTCCGAAGGTAA
CTGGCTTCAGCAGAGCGCAGATACCAAATACTGTCCTTCTAGTGTAGCCGTAGTTAGGCCACCACTTCAA
GAACTCTGTAGCACCGCCTACATACCTCGCTCTGCTAATCCTGTTACCAGTGGCTGCTGCCAGTGGCGAT
AAGTCGTGTCTTACCGGGTTGGACTCAAGACGATAGTTACCGGATAAGGCGCAGCGGTCGGGCTGAACGG
GGGGTTCGTGCACACAGCCCAGCTTGGAGCGAACGACCTACACCGAACTGAGATACCTACAGCGTGAGCT
ATGAGAAAGCGCCACGCTTCCCGAAGGGAGAAAGGCGGACAGGTATCCGGTAAGCGGCAGGGTCGGAACA
GGAGAGCGCACGAGGGAGCTTCCAGGGGGAAACGCCTGGTATCTTTATAGTCCTGTCGGGTTTCGCCACC
TCTGACTTGAGCGTCGATTTTTGTGATGCTCGTCAGGGGGGCGGAGCCTATGGAAAAACGCCAGCAACGC
GGCCTTTTTACGGTTCCTGGCCTTTTGCTGGCCTTTTGCTCACATGTTCTTTCCTGCGTTATCCCCTGAT
TCTGTGGATAACCGTATTACCGCCTTTGAGTGAGCTGATACCGCTCGCCGCAGCCGAACGACCGAGCGCA
GCGAGTCAGTGAGCGAGGAAGCGGAAGAGCGCCTGATGCGGTATTTTCTCCTTACGCATCTGTGCGGTAT
TTCACACCGCAATGGTGCACTCTCAGTACAATCTGCTCTGATGCCGCATAGTTAAGCCAGTATACACTCC
GCTATCGCTACGTGACTGGGTCATGGCTGCGCCCCGACACCCGCCAACACCCGCTGACGCGCCCTGACGG
GCTTGTCTGCTCCCGGCATCCGCTTACAGACAAGCTGTGACCGTCTCCGGGAGCTGCATGTGTCAGAGGT
TTTCACCGTCATCACCGAAACGCGCGAGGCAGCTGCGGTAAAGCTCATCAGCGTGGTCGTGAAGCGATTC
ACAGATGTCTGCCTGTTCATCCGCGTCCAGCTCGTTGAGTTTCTCCAGAAGCGTTAATGTCTGGCTTCTG
ATAAAGCGGGCCATGTTAAGGGCGGTTTTTTCCTGTTTGGTCACTGATGCCTCCGTGTAAGGGGGATTTC
TGTTCATGGGGGTAATGATACCGATGAAACGAGAGAGGATGCTCACGATACGGGTTACTGATGATGAACA
TGCCCGGTTACTGGAACGTTGTGAGGGTAAACAACTGGCGGTATGGATGCGGCGGGACCAGAGAAAAATC
ACTCAGGGTCAATGCCAGCGCTTCGTTAATACAGATGTAGGTGTTCCACAGGGTAGCCAGCAGCATCCTG
CGATGCAGATCCGGAACATAATGGTGCAGGGCGCTGACTTCCGCGTTTCCAGACTTTACGAAACACGGAA
ACCGAAGACCATTCATGTTGTTGCTCAGGTCGCAGACGTTTTGCAGCAGCAGTCGCTTCACGTTCGCTCG
CGTATCGGTGATTCATTCTGCTAACCAGTAAGGCAACCCCGCCAGCCTAGCCGGGTCCTCAACGACAGGA
GCACGATCATGCGCACCCGTGGGGCCGCCATGCCGGCGATAATGGCCTGCTTCTCGCCGAAACGTTTGGT
GGCGGGACCAGTGACGAAGGCTTGAGCGAGGGCGTGCAAGATTCCGAATACCGCAAGCGACAGGCCGATC
ATCGTCGCGCTCCAGCGAAAGCGGTCCTCGCCGAAAATGACCCAGAGCGCTGCCGGCACCTGTCCTACGA
GTTGCATGATAAAGAAGACAGTCATAAGTGCGGCGACGATAGTCATGCCCCGCGCCCACCGGAAGGAGCT
GACTGGGTTGAAGGCTCTCAAGGGCATCGGTCGAGATCCCGGTGCCTAATGAGTGAGCTAACTTACATTA
ATTGCGTTGCGCTCACTGCCCGCTTTCCAGTCGGGAAACCTGTCGTGCCAGCTGCATTAATGAATCGGCC
AACGCGCGGGGAGAGGCGGTTTGCGTATTGGGCGCCAGGGTGGTTTTTCTTTTCACCAGTGAGACGGGCA
ACAGCTGATTGCCCTTCACCGCCTGGCCCTGAGAGAGTTGCAGCAAGCGGTCCACGCTGGTTTGCCCCAG
CAGGCGAAAATCCTGTTTGATGGTGGTTAACGGCGGGATATAACATGAGCTGTCTTCGGTATCGTCGTAT
CCCACTACCGAGATATCCGCACCAACGCGCAGCCCGGACTCGGTAATGGCGCGCATTGCGCCCAGCGCCA
TCTGATCGTTGGCAACCAGCATCGCAGTGGGAACGATGCCCTCATTCAGCATTTGCATGGTTTGTTGAAA
ACCGGACATGGCACTCCAGTCGCCTTCCCGTTCCGCTATCGGCTGAATTTGATTGCGAGTGAGATATTTA
TGCCAGCCAGCCAGACGCAGACGCGCCGAGACAGAACTTAATGGGCCCGCTAACAGCGCGATTTGCTGGT
GACCCAATGCGACCAGATGCTCCACGCCCAGTCGCGTACCGTCTTCATGGGAGAAAATAATACTGTTGAT
GGGTGTCTGGTCAGAGACATCAAGAAATAACGCCGGAACATTAGTGCAGGCAGCTTCCACAGCAATGGCA
TCCTGGTCATCCAGCGGATAGTTAATAATCAGCCCACTGACGCGTTGCGCGAGAAGATTGTGCACCGCCG
CTTTACAGGCTTCGACGCCGCTTCGTTCTACCATCGACACCACCACGCTGGCACCCAGTTGATCGGCGCG
AGATTTAATCGCCGCGACAATTTGCGACGGCGCGTGCAGGGCCAGACTGGAGGTGGCAACGCCAATCAGC
AACGACTGTTTGCCCGCCAGTTGTTGTGCCACGCGGTTGGGAATGTAATTCAGCTCCGCCATCGCCGCTT
CCACTTTTTCCCGCGTTTTCGCAGAAACGTGGCTGGCCTGGTTCACCACGCGGGAAACGGTCTGATAAGA
GACACCGGCATACTCTGCGACATCGTATAACGTTACTGGTTTCACATTCACCACCCTGAATTGACTCTCT
TCCGGGCGCTATCATGCCATACCGCGAAAGGTTTTGCGCCATTCGATGGTGTCCGGGATCTCGACGCTCT
CCCTTATGCGACTCCTGCATTAGGAAGCAGCCCAGTAGTAGGTTGAGGCCGTTGAGCACCGCCGCCGCAA
GGAATGGTGCATGCAAGGAGATGGCGCCCAACAGTCCCCCGGCCACGGGGCCTGCCACCATACCCACGCC
GAAACAAGCGCTAATGAGCCCGAAGTGGCGAGCCCGATCTTCCCCATCGGTGATGTCGGCGATATAGGCG
CCAGCAACCGCACCTGTGGCGCCGGTGATGCCG
